>Addgene plasmid #169834 | pMCB320-sgNC.SPA | addgene full sequence | sequence record 333132 | Addgene NGS Result
GCTCCCTGCTTGTGTGTTGGAGGTCGCTGAGTAGTGCGCGAGCAAAATTTAAGCTACAACAAGGCAAGGC
TTGACCGACAATTGCATGAAGAATCTGCTTAGGGTTAGGCGTTTTGCGCTGCTTCGCGATGTACGGGCCA
GATATACGCGTTGACATTGATTATTGACTAGTTATTAATAGTAATCAATTACGGGGTCATTAGTTCATAG
CCCATATATGGAGTTCCGCGTTACATAACTTACGGTAAATGGCCCGCCTGGCTGACCGCCCAACGACCCC
CGCCCATTGACGTCAATAATGACGTATGTTCCCATAGTAACGCCAATAGGGACTTTCCATTGACGTCAAT
GGGTGGAGTATTTACGGTAAACTGCCCACTTGGCAGTACATCAAGTGTATCATATGCCAAGTACGCCCCC
TATTGACGTCAATGACGGTAAATGGCCCGCCTGGCATTATGCCCAGTACATGACCTTATGGGACTTTCCT
ACTTGGCAGTACATCTACGTATTAGTCATCGCTATTACCATGGTGATGCGGTTTTGGCAGTACATCAATG
GGCGTGGATAGCGGTTTGACTCACGGGGATTTCCAAGTCTCCACCCCATTGACGTCAATGGGAGTTTGTT
TTGGCACCAAAATCAACGGGACTTTCCAAAATGTCGTAACAACTCCGCCCCATTGACGCAAATGGGCGGT
AGGCGTGTACGGTGGGAGGTCTATATAAGCAGCGCGTTTTGCCTGTACTGGGTCTCTCTGGTTAGACCAG
ATCTGAGCCTGGGAGCTCTCTGGCTAACTAGGGAACCCACTGCTTAAGCCTCAATAAAGCTTGCCTTGAG
TGCTTCAAGTAGTGTGTGCCCGTCTGTTGTGTGACTCTGGTAACTAGAGATCCCTCAGACCCTTTTAGTC
AGTGTGGAAAATCTCTAGCAGTGGCGCCCGAACAGGGACTTGAAAGCGAAAGGGAAACCAGAGGAGCTCT
CTCGACGCAGGACTCGGCTTGCTGAAGCGCGCACGGCAAGAGGCGAGGGGCGGCGACTGGTGAGTACGCC
AAAAATTTTGACTAGCGGAGGCTAGAAGGAGAGAGATGGGTGCGAGAGCGTCAGTATTAAGCGGGGGAGA
ATTAGATCGCGATGGGAAAAAATTCGGTTAAGGCCAGGGGGAAAGAAAAAATATAAATTAAAACATATAG
TATGGGCAAGCAGGGAGCTAGAACGATTCGCAGTTAATCCTGGCCTGTTAGAAACATCAGAAGGCTGTAG
ACAAATACTGGGACAGCTACAACCATCCCTTCAGACAGGATCAGAAGAACTTAGATCATTATATAATACA
GTAGCAACCCTCTATTGTGTGCATCAAAGGATAGAGATAAAAGACACCAAGGAAGCTTTAGACAAGATAG
AGGAAGAGCAAAACAAAAGTAAGACCACCGCACAGCAAGCGGCCGGCCGCTGATCTTCAGACCTGGAGGA
GGAGATATGAGGGACAATTGGAGAAGTGAATTATATAAATATAAAGTAGTAAAAATTGAACCATTAGGAG
TAGCACCCACCAAGGCAAAGAGAAGAGTGGTGCAGAGAGAAAAAAGAGCAGTGGGAATAGGAGCTTTGTT
CCTTGGGTTCTTGGGAGCAGCAGGAAGCACTATGGGCGCAGCGTCAATGACGCTGACGGTACAGGCCAGA
CAATTATTGTCTGGTATAGTGCAGCAGCAGAACAATTTGCTGAGGGCTATTGAGGCGCAACAGCATCTGT
TGCAACTCACAGTCTGGGGCATCAAGCAGCTCCAGGCAAGAATCCTGGCTGTGGAAAGATACCTAAAGGA
TCAACAGCTCCTGGGGATTTGGGGTTGCTCTGGAAAACTCATTTGCACCACTGCTGTGCCTTGGAATGCT
AGTTGGAGTAATAAATCTCTGGAACAGATTTGGAATCACACGACCTGGATGGAGTGGGACAGAGAAATTA
ACAATTACACAAGCTTAATACACTCCTTAATTGAAGAATCGCAAAACCAGCAAGAAAAGAATGAACAAGA
ATTATTGGAATTAGATAAATGGGCAAGTTTGTGGAATTGGTTTAACATAACAAATTGGCTGTGGTATATA
AAATTATTCATAATGATAGTAGGAGGCTTGGTAGGTTTAAGAATAGTTTTTGCTGTACTTTCTATAGTGA
ATAGAGTTAGGCAGGGATATTCACCATTATCGTTTCAGACCCACCTCCCAACCCCGAGGGGACCCGACAG
GCCCGAAGGAATAGAAGAAGAAGGTGGAGAGAGAGACAGAGACAGATCCATTCGATTAGTGAACGGATCG
GCACTGCGTGCGCCAATTCTGCAGACAAATGGCAGTATTCATCCACAATTTTAAAAGAAAAGGGGGGATT
GGGGGGTACAGTGCAGGGGAAAGAATAGTAGACATAATAGCAACAGACATACAAACTAAAGAATTACAAA
AACAAATTACAAAAATTCAAAATTTTCGGGTTTATTACAGGGACAGCAGAGATCCAGTTTGGTTAGTACC
GGGCCCGCTCTAGAGATCCGACGCGCCATCTCTAGGCCCGCGCCGGCCCCCTCGCACGGACTTGTGGGAG
AAGCTCGGCTACTCCCCTGCCCCGGTTAATTTGCATATAATATTTCCTAGTAACTATAGAGGCTTAATGT
GCGATAAAAGACAGATAATCTGTTCTTTTTAATACTAGCTACATTTTACATGATAGGCTTGGATTTCTAT
AACTTCGTATAGCATACATTATACGAAGTTATAAACAGCACAAAAGGAAACTCACCCTAACTGTAAAGTA
ATTGTGTGTTTTGAGACTATAAGTATCCCTTGGAGAACCACCTTGTTGGAGCAAAGACTCTACATAGTGT
TTAAGAGCTAAGCTGGAAACAGCATAGCAAGTTTAAATAAGGCTAGTCCGTTATCAACTTGAAAAAGTGG
CACCGAGTCGGTGCTTTTTTTCTCGAGTACTAGGATCCATTAGGCGGCCGCGTGGATAACCGTATTACCG
CCATGCATGTGCCCGTCAGTGGGCAGAGCGCACATCGCCCACAGTCCCCGAGAAGTTGGGGGGAGGGGTC
GGCAATTGAACCGGTGCCTAGAGAAGGTGGCGCGGGGTAAACTGGGAAAGTGATGTCGTGTACTGGCTCC
GCCTTTTTCCCGAGGGTGGGGGAGAACCGTATATAAGTGCAGTAGTCGCCGTGAACGTTCTTTTTCGCAA
CGGGTTTGCCGCCAGAACACAGGTAAGTGCCGTGTGTGGTTCCCGCGGGCCTGGCCTCTTTACGGGTTAT
GGCCCTTGCGTGCCTTGAATTACTTCCACCTGGCTGCAGTACGTGATTCTTGATCCCGAGCTTCGGGTTG
GAAGTGGGTGGGAGAGTTCGAGGCCTTGCGCTTAAGGAGCCCCTTCGCCTCGTGCTTGAGTTGAGGCCTG
GCCTGGGCGCTGGGGCCGCCGCGTGCGAATCTGGTGGCACCTTCGCGCCTGTCTCGCTGCTTTCGATAAG
TCTCTAGCCATTTAAAATTTTTGATGACCTGCTGCGACGCTTTTTTTCTGGCAAGATAGTCTTGTAAATG
CGGGCCAAGATCTGCACACTGGTATTTCGGTTTTTGGGGCCGCGGGCGGCGACGGGGCCCGTGCGTCCCA
GCGCACATGTTCGGCGAGGCGGGGCCTGCGAGCGCGGCCACCGAGAATCGGACGGGGGTAGTCTCAAGCT
GGCCGGCCTGCTCTGGTGCCTGGCCTCGCGCCGCCGTGTATCGCCCCGCCCTGGGCGGCAAGGCTGGCCC
GGTCGGCACCAGTTGCGTGAGCGGAAAGATGGCCGCTTCCCGGCCCTGCTGCAGGGAGCTCAAAATGGAG
GACGCGGCGCTCGGGAGAGCGGGCGGGTGAGTCACCCACACAAAGGAAAAGGGCCTTTCCGTCCTCAGCC
GTCGCTTCATGTGACTCCACGGAGTACCGGGCGCCGTCCAGGCACCTCGATTAGTTCTCGCGCTTTTGGA
GTACGTCGTCTTTAGGTTGGGGGGAGGGGTTTTATGCGATGGAGTTTCCCCACACTGAGTGGGTGGAGAC
TGAAGTTAGGCCAGCTTGGCACTTGATGTAATTCTCCTTGGAATTTGCCCTTTTTGAGTTTGGATCTTGG
TTCATTCTCAAGCCTCAGACAGTGGTTCAAAGTTTTTTTCTTCCATTTCAGGTGTCGTGAGCTAGCCCAC
CATGACCGAGTACAAGCCCACGGTGCGCCTCGCCACCCGCGACGACGTCCCCCGGGCCGTACGCACCCTC
GCCGCCGCGTTCGCCGACTACCCCGCCACGCGCCACACCGTCGACCCGGACCGCCACATCGAGCGGGTCA
CCGAGCTGCAAGAACTCTTCCTCACGCGCGTCGGGCTCGACATCGGCAAGGTGTGGGTCGCGGACGACGG
CGCCGCGGTGGCGGTCTGGACCACGCCGGAGAGCGTCGAAGCGGGGGCGGTGTTCGCCGAGATCGGCCCG
CGCATGGCCGAGTTGAGCGGTTCCCGGCTGGCCGCGCAGCAACAGATGGAAGGCCTCCTGGCGCCGCACC
GGCCCAAGGAGCCCGCGTGGTTCCTGGCCACCGTCGGCGTCTCGCCCGACCACCAGGGCAAGGGTCTGGG
CAGCGCCGTCGTGCTCCCCGGAGTGGAGGCGGCCGAGCGCGCCGGGGTGCCCGCCTTCCTGGAGACCTCC
GCGCCCCGCAACCTCCCCTTCTACGAGCGGCTCGGCTTCACCGTCACCGCCGACGTCGAGGTGCCCGAAG
GACCGCGCACCTGGTGCATGACCCGCAAGCCCGGTGCCGGATCGGGAGAGGGCAGAGGAAGTCTGCTAAC
ATGCGGTGACGTCGAGGAGAATCCTGGCCCACCGGTCGCCACCATGGTGAGCAAGGGCGAGGAGGATAAC
ATGGCCATCATCAAGGAGTTCATGCGCTTCAAGGTGCACATGGAGGGCTCCGTGAACGGCCACGAGTTCG
AGATCGAGGGCGAGGGCGAGGGCCGCCCCTACGAGGGCACCCAGACCGCCAAGCTGAAGGTGACCAAGGG
TGGCCCCCTGCCCTTCGCCTGGGACATCCTGTCCCCTCAGTTCATGTACGGCTCCAAGGCCTACGTGAAG
CACCCCGCCGACATCCCCGACTACTTGAAGCTGTCCTTCCCCGAGGGCTTCAAGTGGGAGCGCGTGATGA
ACTTCGAGGACGGCGGCGTGGTGACCGTGACCCAGGACTCCTCCCTGCAGGACGGCGAGTTCATCTACAA
GGTGAAGCTGCGCGGCACCAACTTCCCCTCCGACGGCCCCGTAATGCAGAAGAAGACCATGGGCTGGGAG
GCCTCCTCCGAGCGGATGTACCCCGAGGACGGCGCCCTGAAGGGCGAGATCAAGCAGAGGCTGAAGCTGA
AGGACGGCGGCCACTACGACGCTGAGGTCAAGACCACCTACAAGGCCAAGAAGCCCGTGCAGCTGCCCGG
CGCCTACAACGTCAACATCAAGTTGGACATCACCTCCCACAACGAGGACTACACCATCGTGGAACAGTAC
GAACGCGCCGAGGGCCGCCACTCCACCGGCGGCATGGACGAGCTGTACAAGTAAGAATTCGTCGAGGGAC
CTAATAACTTCGTATAGCATACATTATACGAAGTTATACATGTTTAAGGGTTCCGGTTCCACTAGGTACA
ATTCGATATCAAGCTTATCGATAATCAACCTCTGGATTACAAAATTTGTGAAAGATTGACTGGTATTCTT
AACTATGTTGCTCCTTTTACGCTATGTGGATACGCTGCTTTAATGCCTTTGTATCATGCTATTGCTTCCC
GTATGGCTTTCATTTTCTCCTCCTTGTATAAATCCTGGTTGCTGTCTCTTTATGAGGAGTTGTGGCCCGT
TGTCAGGCAACGTGGCGTGGTGTGCACTGTGTTTGCTGACGCAACCCCCACTGGTTGGGGCATTGCCACC
ACCTGTCAGCTCCTTTCCGGGACTTTCGCTTTCCCCCTCCCTATTGCCACGGCGGAACTCATCGCCGCCT
GCCTTGCCCGCTGCTGGACAGGGGCTCGGCTGTTGGGCACTGACAATTCCGTGGTGTTGTCGGGGAAATC
ATCGTCCTTTCCTTGGCTGCTCGCCTGTGTTGCCACCTGGATTCTGCGCGGGACGTCCTTCTGCTACGTC
CCTTCGGCCCTCAATCCAGCGGACCTTCCTTCCCGCGGCCTGCTGCCGGCTCTGCGGCCTCTTCCGCGTC
TTCGCCTTCGCCCTCAGACGAGTCGGATCTCCCTTTGGGCCGCCTCCCCGCATCGATACCGTCGACCTCG
ATCGAGACCTAGAAAAACATGGAGCAATCACAAGTAGCAATACAGCAGCTACCAATGCTGATTGTGCCTG
GCTAGAAGCACAAGAGGAGGAGGAGGTGGGTTTTCCAGTCACACCTCAGGTACCTTTAAGACCAATGACT
TACAAGGCAGCTGTAGATCTTAGCCACTTTTTAAAAGAAAAGGGGGGACTGGAAGGGCTAATTCACTCCC
AACGAAGACAAGATATCCTTGATCTGTGGATCTACCACACACAAGGCTACTTCCCTGATTGGCAGAACTA
CACACCAGGGCCAGGGATCAGATATCCACTGACCTTTGGATGGTGCTACAAGCTAGTACCAGTTGAGCAA
GAGAAGGTAGAAGAAGCCAATGAAGGAGAGAACACCCGCTTGTTACACCCTGTGAGCCTGCATGGGATGG
ATGACCCGGAGAGAGAAGTATTAGAGTGGAGGTTTGACAGCCGCCTAGCATTTCATCACATGGCCCGAGA
GCTGCATCCGGACTGTACTGGGTCTCTCTGGTTAGACCAGATCTGAGCCTGGGAGCTCTCTGGCTAACTA
GGGAACCCACTGCTTAAGCCTCAATAAAGCTTGCCTTGAGTGCTTCAAGTAGTGTGTGCCCGTCTGTTGT
GTGACTCTGGTAACTAGAGATCCCTCAGACCCTTTTAGTCAGTGTGGAAAATCTCTAGCAGCATGTGAGC
AAAAGGCCAGCAAAAGGCCAGGAACCGTAAAAAGGCCGCGTTGCTGGCGTTTTTCCATAGGCTCCGCCCC
CCTGACGAGCATCACAAAAATCGACGCTCAAGTCAGAGGTGGCGAAACCCGACAGGACTATAAAGATACC
AGGCGTTTCCCCCTGGAAGCTCCCTCGTGCGCTCTCCTGTTCCGACCCTGCCGCTTACCGGATACCTGTC
CGCCTTTCTCCCTTCGGGAAGCGTGGCGCTTTCTCATAGCTCACGCTGTAGGTATCTCAGTTCGGTGTAG
GTCGTTCGCTCCAAGCTGGGCTGTGTGCACGAACCCCCCGTTCAGCCCGACCGCTGCGCCTTATCCGGTA
ACTATCGTCTTGAGTCCAACCCGGTAAGACACGACTTATCGCCACTGGCAGCAGCCACTGGTAACAGGAT
TAGCAGAGCGAGGTATGTAGGCGGTGCTACAGAGTTCTTGAAGTGGTGGCCTAACTACGGCTACACTAGA
AGAACAGTATTTGGTATCTGCGCTCTGCTGAAGCCAGTTACCTTCGGAAAAAGAGTTGGTAGCTCTTGAT
CCGGCAAACAAACCACCGCTGGTAGCGGTGGTTTTTTTGTTTGCAAGCAGCAGATTACGCGCAGAAAAAA
AGGATCTCAAGAAGATCCTTTGATCTTTTCTACGGGGTCTGACGCTCAGTGGAACGAAAACTCACGTTAA
GGGATTTTGGTCATGAGATTATCAAAAAGGATCTTCACCTAGATCCTTTTAAATTAAAAATGAAGTTTTA
AATCAATCTAAAGTATATATGAGTAAACTTGGTCTGACAGTTACCAATGCTTAATCAGTGAGGCACCTAT
CTCAGCGATCTGTCTATTTCGTTCATCCATAGTTGCCTGACTCCCCGTCGTGTAGATAACTACGATACGG
GAGGGCTTACCATCTGGCCCCAGTGCTGCAATGATACCGCGAGACCCACGCTCACCGGCTCCAGATTTAT
CAGCAATAAACCAGCCAGCCGGAAGGGCCGAGCGCAGAAGTGGTCCTGCAACTTTATCCGCCTCCATCCA
GTCTATTAATTGTTGCCGGGAAGCTAGAGTAAGTAGTTCGCCAGTTAATAGTTTGCGCAACGTTGTTGCC
ATTGCTACAGGCATCGTGGTGTCACGCTCGTCGTTTGGTATGGCTTCATTCAGCTCCGGTTCCCAACGAT
CAAGGCGAGTTACATGATCCCCCATGTTGTGCAAAAAAGCGGTTAGCTCCTTCGGTCCTCCGATCGTTGT
CAGAAGTAAGTTGGCCGCAGTGTTATCACTCATGGTTATGGCAGCACTGCATAATTCTCTTACTGTCATG
CCATCCGTAAGATGCTTTTCTGTGACTGGTGAGTACTCAACCAAGTCATTCTGAGAATAGTGTATGCGGC
GACCGAGTTGCTCTTGCCCGGCGTCAATACGGGATAATACCGCGCCACATAGCAGAACTTTAAAAGTGCT
CATCATTGGAAAACGTTCTTCGGGGCGAAAACTCTCAAGGATCTTACCGCTGTTGAGATCCAGTTCGATG
TAACCCACTCGTGCACCCAACTGATCTTCAGCATCTTTTACTTTCACCAGCGTTTCTGGGTGAGCAAAAA
CAGGAAGGCAAAATGCCGCAAAAAAGGGAATAAGGGCGACACGGAAATGTTGAATACTCATACTCTTCCT
TTTTCAATATTATTGAAGCATTTATCAGGGTTATTGTCTCATGAGCGGATACATATTTGAATGTATTTAG
AAAAATAAACAAATAGGGGTTCCGCGCACATTTCCCCGAAAAGTGCCACCTGACGTCGACGGATCGGGAG
ATCTCCCGATCCCCTATGGTGCACTCTCAGTACAATCTGCTCTGATGCCGCATAGTTAAGCCAGTATCT
Features (pLannotate 1.2.2; 23 found; start..end, strand, type, name):
    153..532     +  enhancer       CMV enhancer: human cytomegalovirus immediate early enhancer
    533..732     +  promoter       CMV promoter: human cytomegalovirus (CMV) immediate early promoter
    750..930     +  LTR            5' LTR (truncated): truncated 5' long terminal repeat (LTR) from HIV-1
    977..1102    +  misc_feature   HIV-1 Ψ: packaging signal of human immunodeficiency virus type 1
   1086..1424    +  CDS            HIV-1 gag (fragment): gag protein from human immunodeficiency virus 1; gag
   1599..1832    +  misc_feature   RRE: The Rev response element (RRE) of HIV-1 allows for Rev-dependent mRNA export from the nucleus to the cytoplasm.
   2209..2309    +  CDS            Rev (fragment): human immunodeficiency virus 1 (HIV-1) Rev protein; rev; enhances nuclear export of unspliced and incompletely spliced viral mRNAs
   2359..2476    +  misc_feature   cPPT/CTS: central polypurine tract and central termination sequence of HIV-1
   2729..2762    +  protein_bind   loxP: Cre-mediated recombination occurs in the 8-bp core sequence (GCATACAT). Cre recombinase
   2887..2954    +  misc_RNA       tracrRNA (fragment): trans-activating CRISPR RNA for the Streptococcus pyogenes CRISPR/Cas9 system
   3019..4190    +  promoter       EF-1α promoter: strong constitutive promoter for human elongation factor EF-1α
   4202..4798    +  CDS            PuroR: puromycin N-acetyltransferase; pac from Streptomyces alboniger; confers resistance to puromycin
   4874..5581    +  CDS            mCherry: mCherry is a basic (constitutively fluorescent) red fluorescent protein published in 2004, derived from Discosoma sp.. It is reported to be a very rapidly-maturing monomer with low acid sensitivity.
   5604..5637    +  protein_bind   loxP: Cre-mediated recombination occurs in the 8-bp core sequence (GCATACAT). Cre recombinase
   5670..5693    +  misc_feature   MCS (fragment): pBluescript multiple cloning site
   5693..6281    +  misc_feature   WPRE: woodchuck hepatitis virus posttranscriptional regulatory element
   6282..6301    +  misc_feature   MCS (fragment): pBluescript multiple cloning site
   6303..6803    +  CDS            nef (fragment): NEF_HV1LA - Experimental evidence at protein level: Swiss-Prot protein existence level 1. Extracellular Nef protein targets CD4(+) T-lymphocytes for apoptosis by interacting with CXCR4 surface receptors. From Human immunodeficiency virus type 1 group M subtype B (isolate Lai) (HIV-1).
   6810..6990    +  LTR            5' LTR (truncated): truncated 5' long terminal repeat (LTR) from HIV-1
   7052..7640    -  rep_origin     ori: high-copy-number ColE1/pMB1/pBR322/pUC origin of replication
   7811..8671    -  CDS            AmpR: β-lactamase; bla; confers resistance to ampicillin, carbenicillin, and related antibiotics
   8672..8776    -  promoter       AmpR promoter: bla
   8835..8887    -  misc_feature   bom (fragment): basis of mobility region from pBR322
