[The description below was written by a language model from this plasmid's Addgene catalogue record and pLannotate feature annotations shown in this document.]
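Description:
pMCB320-sgNC.SPA is a lentiviral CRISPR guide-expression plasmid built on the pMCB320 backbone, carrying a single negative control sgRNA described in the record as a mouse "safe harbor" guide. It is propagated in bacteria through a high-copy ColE1/pUC-type origin with ampicillin resistance (AmpR under its own bla promoter). The sequenced record is about 8.9 kb.

The transfer cassette is that of an HIV-1-derived vector. A CMV enhancer/promoter is fused to a truncated 5' LTR to drive genomic RNA production in packaging cells. This is followed by the Ψ packaging signal with an adjoining gag fragment, the RRE for Rev-dependent nuclear export, and the cPPT/CTS. A WPRE then enhances transcript expression, ahead of a nef fragment and a second truncated LTR at the 3' end.

The catalogue lists a mouse U6 promoter driving the guide, which was cloned between BstXI and BlpI sites. The automated feature table does not annotate this promoter, but it does detect the S. pyogenes Cas9 sgRNA scaffold (called as a tracrRNA fragment) in the expected position. Downstream, an EF-1α promoter drives puromycin N-acetyltransferase followed by mCherry. The linker joining these two coding sequences is not annotated. Transduced mammalian cells can therefore be selected with puromycin and tracked by red fluorescence.

Two loxP sites flank the region spanning the sgRNA scaffold and the marker cassette, so Cre recombination could act on it, although the record does not state an intended use for these sites. No Cas9 is encoded, so the nuclease must be supplied separately. The plasmid serves as a non-gene-targeting control alongside gene-specific guides in mouse cell knockout experiments.
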