Addgene plasmid #169834: pMCB320-sgNC.SPA
Purpose: Expresses a negative control sgRNA
Depositing lab: Laura Attardi. Depositing organization: Stanford University. Publication: Zmat3 Is a Key Splicing Regulator in the p53 Tumor Suppression Program. Bieging-Rolett KT, Kaiser AM, Morgens DW, Boutelle AM, Seoane JA, Van Nostrand EL, Zhu C, Houlihan SL, Mello SS, Yee BA, McClendon J, Pierce SE, Winters IP, Wang M, Connolly AJ, Lowe SW, Curtis C, Yeo GW, Winslow MM, Bassik MC, Attardi LD. Mol Cell. 2020 Nov 5;80(3):452-469.e9. doi: 10.1016/j.molcel.2020.10.022. PubMed 33157015.
Backbone
  Vector backbone: pMCB320
  Backbone size w/o insert (bp): 8907
  Vector type: Mammalian Expression, Mouse Targeting, Lentiviral, CRISPR
  Selectable markers: Puromycin
Growth in bacteria
  Bacterial resistance: Ampicillin, 100 μg/mL
  Growth temperature: 37°C
  Growth strain: NEB Stable
  Copy number: High Copy
Gene/Insert
  Gene/Insert name: safe harbor sgRNA
  gRNA/shRNA sequence: AGCAAAGACTCTACATAGT
  Species: M. musculus (mouse)
  Promoter: mU6
  Cloning method: Restriction Enzyme; 5′ cloning site BstxI (unknown if destroyed); 3′ cloning site Blp1 (unknown if destroyed)
  Sequencing primers: 5′ GAG GCT TAA TGT GCG ATA AAA G
Resource information
  A portion of this plasmid was derived from a plasmid made by: Michael Bassik's lab, Stanford University
Terms and licenses: Academic/Nonprofit Terms; Industry Terms: Not Available to Industry
How to cite: pMCB320-sgNC.SPA was a gift from Laura Attardi (Addgene plasmid # 169834 ; http://n2t.net/addgene:169834 ; RRID:Addgene_169834)
